Addgene plasmid #40963: EGFP-bSV-1-830
Depositing lab: Elizabeth Luna. Depositing organization: University of Massachusetts, Worcester. Publication: Domain analysis of supervillin, an F-actin bundling plasma membrane protein with functional nuclear localization signals. Wulfkuhle JD, Donina IE, Stark NH, Pope RK, Pestonjamasp KN, Niswonger ML, Luna EJ. J Cell Sci. 1999 Jul:112 (Pt 13):2125-36. doi: 10.1242/jcs.112.13.2125 PubMed 10362542.
Backbone
  Vector backbone: pEGFP-C1
  Backbone manufacturer: Clontech
  Backbone size w/o insert (bp): 4731
  Vector type: Mammalian Expression
Growth in bacteria
  Bacterial resistance: Kanamycin, 50 μg/mL
  Growth temperature: 37°C
  Growth strain: JM109
  Copy number: High Copy
Gene/Insert
  Gene/Insert name: supervillin (alt name: SVIL)
  Species: B. taurus (bovine)
  Insert size (bp): 2883
  Mutation: amino acids 1-830
  Entrez Gene: SVIL
  Tag / fusion protein: EGFP (N terminal on backbone)
Terms and licenses: Academic/Nonprofit Terms; Industry Terms: Not Available to Industry
How to cite: EGFP-bSV-1-830 was a gift from Elizabeth Luna (Addgene plasmid # 40963 ; http://n2t.net/addgene:40963 ; RRID:Addgene_40963)
