[The description below was written by a language model from this plasmid's Addgene catalogue record.]
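Description:
EGFP-bSV-1-830 is a mammalian expression plasmid built on the Clontech pEGFP-C1 backbone (about 4.7 kb without insert). It carries a roughly 2.9 kb insert encoding a truncated form of bovine (Bos taurus) supervillin (SVIL), limited to amino acids 1–830. The fragment sits downstream of the backbone's EGFP coding sequence, so the protein is produced with EGFP fused to its N terminus. The plasmid is maintained in E. coli at high copy number under kanamycin selection. The record does not list the promoter or other regulatory elements. pEGFP-C1 vectors generally drive the fusion from the CMV immediate-early promoter with an SV40 polyadenylation signal. They also carry a pUC-type origin and a kanamycin/neomycin resistance cassette that can allow G418 selection in mammalian cells. No feature table was supplied to confirm these parts for this particular construct.

Supervillin is an F-actin-binding and bundling protein associated with the plasma membrane, and it also contains functional nuclear localization signals. This construct belongs to a domain-analysis study in which portions of the protein were expressed as fluorescent fusions, and it represents the N-terminal part of supervillin. It is typically transfected into cultured mammalian cells so that the fragment's subcellular distribution can be followed by EGFP fluorescence. This allows its localization at the membrane, on actin structures or in the nucleus, and its effects on actin organization, to be compared with those of the full-length protein or other deletion constructs. The record does not describe the specific behaviour of the 1–830 fragment.
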