>Addgene plasmid #40963 | EGFP-bSV-1-830 | addgene partial sequence | sequence record 56558 | EGFP-C 5'-CATGGTCCTGCTGGAGTTCGTG-3'
TCTCGGCATGGACGAGCTGTACAAGTCCGGACTCAGATCTCGAGCTCAAGCTTCGAATTCTGCAGTCGAC
GGTACCTTCGATGCTCAGCTTTTAGCTGCCCTTCCTAAAGTTGCAGAATTAAGAAAAATCTTTGAACCAA
AGAGGAAAGAATTTTTAGAAATGAAAAGAAAAGAAAGAATTGCCCGGCGCTTAGAAGGAATTGAAACCGA
CACGCAGCCCATCCTCTTGCAGAGCTGCACGGGCTTGGTGACTCATCGCCTGCTGGAGGAGGACACACCC
AGATACATGCGTGCCACAGACCCGGCCAGCCCGCACATTGGTCGATCAAATGAAGAAGAAGAAACTTCAG
ATTCTTCACTAGAAAAGCAGACTCGATCCAAACAGTGCACAGAAACCTCAGGCATCCATGCTGACTCGCC
CTACAGTTCAGGCATCATGGACACCCAGAGCCTCGAGTCCAAAGCCGAAAGAATCGCCAGGTACAAAGCA
GAGAGAAGACGGCAGCTGGCAGAAAAGTATGGGCTCACCCTGGATCCGGAAGCAGACTCTGAAACTCCAT
CTCGATACAGCAGGTCCAGAAAGGACCCCGAGGCTGCGGAGAAAAGGGGAGTAAGAAGCGAGCGATCGGC
CGAGTCCAGCAGAGACGCCGGCTCATCCTACTCCAGGACTGAGCTCTCGGGGCTCAGGACCTGCGTGGCT
GAGTCCAAGGACTACGGCCTGCACCGGAGTGACGGTGTTTCCGACACAGAGGTGCTGCTCAATGCAGAAA
ACCAAAGACGCGGTCAAGAGCCCAGTGCCACCGGGCTGGCCCGAGACCTGCCCCTTGCAGGGGAGGTCTC
CTCTTCTTTCTCATTCTCCGGGCGAGACTCTGCCCTCGGTGAAGTGCCAAGGTCCCCAAAGGCAGTG
