>Addgene plasmid #40963 | EGFP-bSV-1-830 | addgene partial sequence | sequence record 56560 | SV40pA-R 5'-GAAATTTGTGATGCTATTGC-3'
AGCTGCATAACAGTTAACAACAACAATTGCATTCATTTTATGTTTCAGGTTCAGGGGGAGGTGTGGGAGG
TTTTTTAAAGCAAGTAAAACCTCTACAAATGTGGTATGGCTGATTATGATCAGTTATCTAGATCCGGTGG
ATCCCGGGCTGCAGGAATTCGATATCTTCCAGGGGTCTGGAAACTGGTGTAGTGCCCCTTGCTTTGCTGG
AAACAGGGGATGCTACCGGGGTGATGGCAGTGGGGGACGCCAGACCTCGCTTCACCATCCTGCCGGCCAC
AGTAAACTGGGTAGAGTCGTTGGCTGCTCCTTTGCCCCTGGTCTTCCAGGCGTCCTCTCTCACGGTGATG
AGATGCTTTCTCTCTTCAATAGTCATCTGGCTCTCTCGACTTTCTGTGACCCGCTTCTTCTTGAGTGACT
GCTCCGTCTCTTGGATGTGCAGGCTGCTGGTGATGGAGGCTTTGCCGTATTCCTGCTTTCTGTTGAGTCT
GTTTCTCCAGTCTTCCTCACCGCTCTTCTTCAACAGTGCTAATCTTTCTTTAATGGACATGGTTTTGCTG
GGGGAGTCGAGGCTGCCCTCCACCGCCGGGGCTTTGATCTCTCCAGCAGCAAACATCGCACACGGGCTCT
GATACCGCTTCTCCTGAGGCTGTTCGGAGGGATCCTGCGGCTTCCAGGACACCGGGGTTGCAGTCGGAGC
AGCCGGTTTCCCAGCAGCCGCGCCGGTCTGCTCAGAAGTGGGTTCCCCGAACTCCGCGGCTTTCAGCGAA
AACTTCCTCTTTGTGACATTCTCCAAGTCCACCTTCTCTTCAAAGAGCTGCCTCTCCTTCCAGTCTGGGC
TTGCCTGCATGGTGCTCTTTGGGGTGGAAAATTCCTTCAGGTCATCACCAAGCTGGGCGATGGGAGGATG
GGCGAGCTCCAGGCTTCCTTTCCTCGGAAGG
